Addgene plasmid #83700: MSCV-6NBC-GFP-PGK-Puro-Barcode23
Purpose: individual 6N barcode to make barcoded cell line variants
Depositing lab: Monte Winslow. Depositing organization: Stanford University. Publication: An in vivo multiplexed small-molecule screening platform. Gruner BM, Schulze CJ, Yang D, Ogasawara D, Dix MM, Rogers ZN, Chuang CH, McFarland CD, Chiou SH, Brown JM, Cravatt BF, Bogyo M, Winslow MM. Nat Methods. 2016 Sep 12. doi: 10.1038/nmeth.3992. PubMed 27617390.
Backbone
  Vector backbone: MSCV
  Vector type: Retroviral
  Selectable markers: Puromycin
Growth in bacteria
  Bacterial resistance: Ampicillin, 100 μg/mL
  Growth temperature: 37°C
  Growth strain: DH5alpha
  Copy number: High Copy
Gene/Insert
  Gene/Insert name: Barcode23
  Species: Synthetic
  Cloning method: Restriction Enzyme; 5′ cloning site BglII (destroyed during cloning); 3′ cloning site EcoRI (not destroyed)
  Sequencing primers: 5′ CCCTTGAACCTCCTCGTTCGACC
Terms and licenses: Academic/Nonprofit Terms; Industry Terms: Not Available to Industry
How to cite: MSCV-6NBC-GFP-PGK-Puro-Barcode23 was a gift from Monte Winslow (Addgene plasmid # 83700 ; http://n2t.net/addgene:83700 ; RRID:Addgene_83700)
