[The description below was written by a language model from this plasmid's Addgene catalogue record and the feature table of its GenBank file.]
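Description:
MSCV-6NBC-GFP-PGK-Puro-Barcode23 is a 7,018 bp gammaretroviral transfer plasmid built on the murine stem cell virus (MSCV) backbone. It is one member of a series in which each plasmid carries a distinct synthetic six-nucleotide barcode, here number 23. In bacteria it is maintained through a high-copy ColE1/pUC-type origin and selected with ampicillin via the beta-lactamase gene. Remnants of a lac promoter/operator region also sit in the plasmid backbone outside the viral unit.

The proviral portion is bounded by 5′ and 3′ LTRs from murine embryonic stem cell virus. It contains the Psi packaging signal followed by a truncated MMLV gag segment lacking its start codon, which together allow the genomic RNA to be encapsidated when viral proteins are supplied in trans by packaging cells. Downstream lies an EGFP coding sequence with no separate annotated promoter, so it is presumably expressed from the 5′ LTR. A mouse PGK promoter then drives puromycin N-acetyltransferase, so transduced cells are both fluorescent and puromycin-selectable. The barcode itself is not annotated in the feature table. The catalogue states only that it was inserted by restriction cloning between a BglII site (destroyed) and an EcoRI site (retained), which are standard positions in the MSCV cloning region near the start of the payload, so its exact position cannot be stated from the record.

The stated purpose is to generate barcoded cell line variants. Stable integration gives each transduced population a heritable DNA tag, so differently barcoded lines can be pooled and their relative abundance determined by sequencing. The associated publication used this approach for multiplexed in vivo small-molecule screening.
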