LOCUS       Exported 7018 bp ds-DNA circular SYN 13-MAY-2021
DEFINITION  individual 6N barcode to make barcoded cell line variants.
ACCESSION   .
VERSION     .
KEYWORDS    MSCV-6NBC-GFP-PGK-Puro-Barcode23
SOURCE      synthetic DNA construct
  ORGANISM  synthetic DNA construct
REFERENCE   1 (bases 1 to 7018)
  AUTHORS   Gruner BM, Schulze CJ, Yang D, Ogasawara D, Dix MM, Rogers ZN,
            Chuang CH, McFarland CD, Chiou SH, Brown JM, Cravatt BF, Bogyo M,
            Winslow MM
  TITLE     An in vivo multiplexed small-molecule screening platform.
  JOURNAL   Nat Methods. 2016 Sep 12. doi: 10.1038/nmeth.3992.
  PUBMED    27617390
REFERENCE   2 (bases 1 to 7018)
  AUTHORS   .
  TITLE     Direct Submission
  JOURNAL   Exported May 13, 2021 from SnapGene Server 1.1.58
            http://www.snapgene.com
FEATURES             Location/Qualifiers
     source          1..7018
                     /organism="synthetic DNA construct"
                     /mol_type="other DNA"
     misc_feature    579..920
                     /label=MESV Psi
                     /note="packaging signal of murine embryonic stem cell
                     virus"
     CDS             987..1403
                     /label=gag (truncated)
                     /note="truncated Moloney murine leukemia virus (MMLV) gag
                     gene lacking the start codon"
     primer_bind     1333..1355
                     /label=pLXSN 5'
                     /note="Murine stem cell virus, forward primer. Also called
                     MSCV"
     primer_bind     1371..1387
                     /label=pBABE 5'
                     /note="Psi packaging signal, forward primer for pBABE
                     vectors"
     CDS             1427..2143
                     /codon_start=1
                     /product="enhanced GFP"
                     /label=EGFP
                     /translation="MVSKGEELFTGVVPILVELDGDVNGHKFSVSGEGEGDATYGKLTL
                     KFICTTGKLPVPWPTLVTTLTYGVQCFSRYPDHMKQHDFFKSAMPEGYVQERTIFFKDD
                     GNYKTRAEVKFEGDTLVNRIELKGIDFKEDGNILGHKLEYNYNSHNVYIMADKQKNGIK
                     VNFKIRHNIEDGSVQLADHYQQNTPIGDGPVLLPDNHYLSTQSALSKDPNEKRDHMVLL
                     EFVTAAGITLGMDELYK"
     primer_bind     complement(1472..1493)
                     /label=EGFP-N
                     /note="EGFP, reverse primer"
     primer_bind     complement(1733..1752)
                     /label=EXFP-R
                     /note="For distinguishing EGFP variants, reverse primer"
     primer_bind     2080..2101
                     /label=EGFP-C
                     /note="EGFP, forward primer"
     promoter        2161..2660
                     /label=PGK promoter
                     /note="mouse phosphoglycerate kinase 1 promoter"
     primer_bind     complement(2196..2219)
                     /label=MSCV-rev
                     /note="Murine stem cell virus, reverse primer"
     primer_bind     2593..2612
                     /label=mPGK-F
                     /note="Mouse PGK promoter, forward primer"
     CDS             2681..3280
                     /codon_start=1
                     /gene="pac from Streptomyces alboniger"
                     /product="puromycin N-acetyltransferase"
                     /label=PuroR
                     /note="confers resistance to puromycin"
                     /translation="MTEYKPTVRLATRDDVPRAVRTLAAAFADYPATRHTVDPDRHIER
                     VTELQELFLTRVGLDIGKVWVADDGAAVAVWTTPESVEAGAVFAEIGPRMAELSGSRLA
                     AQQQMEGLLAPHRPKEPAWFLATVGVSPDHQGKGLGSAVVLPGVEAAERAGVPAFLETS
                     APRNLPFYERLGFTVTADVEVPEGPRTWCMTRKPGA"
     primer_bind     complement(2681..2700)
                     /label=Puro-R
                     /note="Puromycin resistance gene, reverse primer. Also
                     called puro-variant-R"
     primer_bind     3177..3197
                     /label=Puro-F
                     /note="Puromycin resistance gene, forward primer"
     LTR             3380..3894
                     /label=3' LTR
                     /note="3' long terminal repeat from murine embryonic stem
                     cell virus"
     primer_bind     complement(4063..4079)
                     /label=M13 rev
                     /note="common sequencing primer, one of multiple similar
                     variants"
     primer_bind     complement(4063..4079)
                     /label=M13 Reverse
                     /note="In lacZ gene. Also called M13-rev"
     primer_bind     complement(4076..4098)
                     /label=M13/pUC Reverse
                     /note="In lacZ gene"
     protein_bind    4087..4103
                     /label=lac operator
                     /bound_moiety="lac repressor encoded by lacI"
                     /note="The lac repressor binds to the lac operator to
                     inhibit transcription in E. coli. This inhibition can be
                     relieved by adding lactose or
                     isopropyl-beta-D-thiogalactopyranoside (IPTG)."
     promoter        complement(4111..4141)
                     /label=lac promoter
                     /note="promoter for the E. coli lac operon"
     protein_bind    4156..4177
                     /label=CAP binding site
                     /bound_moiety="E. coli catabolite activator protein"
                     /note="CAP binding activates transcription in the presence
                     of cAMP."
     primer_bind     complement(4294..4311)
                     /label=L4440
                     /note="L4440 vector, forward primer"
     rep_origin      complement(4465..5053)
                     /direction=LEFT
                     /label=ori
                     /note="high-copy-number ColE1/pMB1/pBR322/pUC origin of
                     replication"
     primer_bind     complement(4545..4564)
                     /label=pBR322ori-F
                     /note="pBR322 origin, forward primer"
     CDS             complement(5224..6084)
                     /codon_start=1
                     /gene="bla"
                     /product="beta-lactamase"
                     /label=AmpR
                     /note="confers resistance to ampicillin, carbenicillin, and
                     related antibiotics"
                     /translation="MSIQHFRVALIPFFAAFCLPVFAHPETLVKVKDAEDQLGARVGYI
                     ELDLNSGKILESFRPEERFPMMSTFKVLLCGAVLSRIDAGQEQLGRRIHYSQNDLVEYS
                     PVTEKHLTDGMTVRELCSAAITMSDNTAANLLLTTIGGPKELTAFLHNMGDHVTRLDRW
                     EPELNEAIPNDERDTTMPVAMATTLRKLLTGELLTLASRQQLIDWMEADKVAGPLLRSA
                     LPAGWFIADKSGAGERGSRGIIAALGPDGKPSRIVVIYTTGSQATMDERNRQIAEIGAS
                     LIKHW"
     primer_bind     5847..5866
                     /label=Amp-R
                     /note="Ampicillin resistance gene, reverse primer"
     promoter        complement(6085..6189)
                     /gene="bla"
                     /label=AmpR promoter
     primer_bind     6257..6275
                     /label=pBRforEco
                     /note="pBR322 vectors, upsteam of EcoRI site, forward
                     primer"
     primer_bind     complement(6313..6335)
                     /label=pGEX 3'
                     /note="pGEX vectors, reverse primer"
     primer_bind     6435..6454
                     /label=pRS-marker
                     /note="pRS vectors, use to sequence yeast selectable
                     marker"
     primer_bind     6648..6670
                     /label=M13/pUC Forward
                     /note="In lacZ gene"
     primer_bind     6798..6817
                     /label=pBRrevBam
                     /note="pBR322 vectors, tet region, downstream of BamHI,
                     reverse primer"
     LTR             7017..515
                     /label=5' LTR
                     /note="5' long terminal repeat from murine embryonic stem
                     cell virus"
ORIGIN
        1 tgaaagaccc cacctgtagg tttggcaagc tagcttaagt aacgccattt tgcaaggcat
       61 ggaaaataca taactgagaa tagagaagtt cagatcaagg ttaggaacag agagacagca
      121 gaatatgggc caaacaggat atctgtggta agcagttcct gccccggctc agggccaaga
      181 acagatggtc cccagatgcg gtcccgccct cagcagtttc tagagaacca tcagatgttt
      241 ccagggtgcc ccaaggacct gaaatgaccc tgtgccttat ttgaactaac caatcagttc
      301 gcttctcgct tctgttcgcg cgcttctgct ccccgagctc aataaaagag cccacaaccc
      361 ctcactcggc gcgccagtcc tccgatagac tgcgtcgccc gggtacccgt attcccaata
      421 aagcctcttg ctgtttgcat ccgaatcgtg gactcgctga tccttgggag ggtctcctca
      481 gattgattga ctgcccacct cgggggtctt tcatttggag gttccaccga gatttggaga
      541 cccctgccca gggaccaccg acccccccgc cgggaggtaa gctggccagc ggtcgtttcg
      601 tgtctgtctc tgtctttgtg cgtgtttgtg ccggcatcta atgtttgcgc ctgcgtctgt
      661 actagttagc taactagctc tgtatctggc ggacccgtgg tggaactgac gagttctgaa
      721 cacccggccg caaccctggg agacgtccca gggactttgg gggccgtttt tgtggcccga
      781 cctgaggaag ggagtcgatg tggaatccga ccccgtcagg atatgtggtt ctggtaggag
      841 acgagaacct aaaacagttc ccgcctccgt ctgaattttt gctttcggtt tggaaccgaa
      901 gccgcgcgtc ttgtctgctg cagcgctgca gcatcgttct gtgttgtctc tgtctgactg
      961 tgtttctgta tttgtctgaa aattagggcc agactgttac cactccctta agtttgacct
     1021 taggtcactg gaaagatgtc gagcggatcg ctcacaacca gtcggtagat gtcaagaaga
     1081 gacgttgggt taccttctgc tctgcagaat ggccaacctt taacgtcgga tggccgcgag
     1141 acggcacctt taaccgagac ctcatcaccc aggttaagat caaggtcttt tcacctggcc
     1201 cgcatggaca cccagaccag gtcccctaca tcgtgacctg ggaagccttg gcttttgacc
     1261 cccctccctg ggtcaagccc tttgtacacc ctaagcctcc gcctcctctt cctccatccg
     1321 ccccgtctct cccccttgaa cctcctcgtt cgaccccgcc tcgatcctcc ctttatccag
     1381 ccctcactcc ttctctaggc gccggaatta gatccggacg tccaccatgg tgagcaaggg
     1441 cgaggagctg ttcaccgggg tggtgcccat cctggtcgag ctggacggcg acgtaaacgg
     1501 ccacaagttc agcgtgtccg gcgagggcga gggcgatgcc acctacggca agctgaccct
     1561 gaagttcatc tgcaccaccg gcaagctgcc cgtgccctgg cccaccctcg tgaccaccct
     1621 gacctacggc gtgcagtgct tcagccgcta ccccgaccac atgaagcagc acgacttctt
     1681 caagtccgcc atgcccgaag gctacgtcca ggagcgcacc atcttcttca aggacgacgg
     1741 caactacaag acccgcgccg aggtgaagtt cgagggcgac accctggtga accgcatcga
     1801 gctgaagggc atcgacttca aggaggacgg caacatcctg gggcacaagc tggagtacaa
     1861 ctacaacagc cacaacgtct atatcatggc cgacaagcag aagaacggca tcaaggtgaa
     1921 cttcaagatc cgccacaaca tcgaggacgg cagcgtgcag ctcgccgacc actaccagca
     1981 gaacaccccc atcggcgacg gccccgtgct gctgcccgac aaccactacc tgagcaccca
     2041 gtccgccctg agcaaagacc ccaacgagaa gcgcgatcac atggtcctgc tggagttcgt
     2101 gaccgccgcc gggatcactc tcggcatgga cgagctgtac aagtagcgga gaattctacc
     2161 gggtagggga ggcgcttttc ccaaggcagt ctggagcatg cgctttagca gccccgctgg
     2221 gcacttggcg ctacacaagt ggcctctggc ctcgcacaca ttccacatcc accggtaggc
     2281 gccaaccggc tccgttcttt ggtggcccct tcgcgccacc ttctactcct cccctagtca
     2341 ggaagttccc ccccgccccg cagctcgcgt cgtgcaggac gtgacaaatg gaagtagcac
     2401 gtctcactag tctcgtgcag atggacagca ccgctgagca atggaagcgg gtaggccttt
     2461 ggggcagcgg ccaatagcag ctttgctcct tcgctttctg ggctcagagg ctgggaaggg
     2521 gtgggtccgg gggcgggctc aggggcgggc tcaggggcgg ggcgggcgcc cgaaggtcct
     2581 ccggaggccc ggcattctgc acgcttcaaa agcgcacgtc tgccgcgctg ttctcctctt
     2641 cctcatctcc gggcctttcg acctgcagcc caagcttacc atgaccgagt acaagcccac
     2701 ggtgcgcctc gccacccgcg acgacgtccc cagggccgta cgcaccctcg ccgccgcgtt
     2761 cgccgactac cccgccacgc gccacaccgt cgatccggac cgccacatcg agcgggtcac
     2821 cgagctgcaa gaactcttcc tcacgcgcgt cgggctcgac atcggcaagg tgtgggtcgc
     2881 ggacgacggc gccgcggtgg cggtctggac cacgccggag agcgtcgaag cgggggcggt
     2941 gttcgccgag atcggcccgc gcatggccga gttgagcggt tcccggctgg ccgcgcagca
     3001 acagatggaa ggcctcctgg cgccgcaccg gcccaaggag cccgcgtggt tcctggccac
     3061 cgtcggcgtc tcgcccgacc accagggcaa gggtctgggc agcgccgtcg tgctccccgg
     3121 agtggaggcg gccgagcgcg ccggggtgcc cgccttcctg gagacctccg cgccccgcaa
     3181 cctccccttc tacgagcggc tcggcttcac cgtcaccgcc gacgtcgagg tgcccgaagg
     3241 accgcgcacc tggtgcatga cccgcaagcc cggtgcctga cgcccgcccc acgacccgca
     3301 gcgcccgacc gaaaggagcg cacgacccca tgcatcgata aaataaaaga ttttatttag
     3361 tctccagaaa aaggggggaa tgaaagaccc cacctgtagg tttggcaagc tagcttaagt
     3421 aacgccattt tgcaaggcat ggaaaataca taactgagaa tagagaagtt cagatcaagg
     3481 ttaggaacag agagacagca gaatatgggc caaacaggat atctgtggta agcagttcct
     3541 gccccggctc agggccaaga acagatggtc cccagatgcg gtcccgccct cagcagtttc
     3601 tagagaacca tcagatgttt ccagggtgcc ccaaggacct gaaatgaccc tgtgccttat
     3661 ttgaactaac caatcagttc gcttctcgct tctgttcgcg cgcttctgct ccccgagctc
     3721 aataaaagag cccacaaccc ctcactcggc gcgccagtcc tccgatagac tgcgtcgccc
     3781 gggtacccgt gtatccaata aaccctcttg cagttgcatc cgacttgtgg tctcgctgtt
     3841 ccttgggagg gtctcctctg agtgattgac tacccgtcag cgggggtctt tcatgggtaa
     3901 cagtttcttg aagttggaga acaacattct gagggtagga gtcgaatatt aagtaatcct
     3961 gactcaatta gccactgttt tgaatccaca tactccaata ctcctgaaat agttcattat
     4021 ggacagcgca gaagagctgg ggagaattaa ttcgtaatca tggtcatagc tgtttcctgt
     4081 gtgaaattgt tatccgctca caattccaca caacatacga gccggaagca taaagtgtaa
     4141 agcctggggt gcctaatgag tgagctaact cacattaatt gcgttgcgct cactgcccgc
     4201 tttccagtcg ggaaacctgt cgtgccagct gcattaatga atcggccaac gcgcggggag
     4261 aggcggtttg cgtattgggc gctcttccgc ttcctcgctc actgactcgc tgcgctcggt
     4321 cgttcggctg cggcgagcgg tatcagctca ctcaaaggcg gtaatacggt tatccacaga
     4381 atcaggggat aacgcaggaa agaacatgtg agcaaaaggc cagcaaaagg ccaggaaccg
     4441 taaaaaggcc gcgttgctgg cgtttttcca taggctccgc ccccctgacg agcatcacaa
     4501 aaatcgacgc tcaagtcaga ggtggcgaaa cccgacagga ctataaagat accaggcgtt
     4561 tccccctgga agctccctcg tgcgctctcc tgttccgacc ctgccgctta ccggatacct
     4621 gtccgccttt ctcccttcgg gaagcgtggc gctttctcat agctcacgct gtaggtatct
     4681 cagttcggtg taggtcgttc gctccaagct gggctgtgtg cacgaacccc ccgttcagcc
     4741 cgaccgctgc gccttatccg gtaactatcg tcttgagtcc aacccggtaa gacacgactt
     4801 atcgccactg gcagcagcca ctggtaacag gattagcaga gcgaggtatg taggcggtgc
     4861 tacagagttc ttgaagtggt ggcctaacta cggctacact agaaggacag tatttggtat
     4921 ctgcgctctg ctgaagccag ttaccttcgg aaaaagagtt ggtagctctt gatccggcaa
     4981 acaaaccacc gctggtagcg gtggtttttt tgtttgcaag cagcagatta cgcgcagaaa
     5041 aaaaggatct caagaagatc ctttgatctt ttctacgggg tctgacgctc agtggaacga
     5101 aaactcacgt taagggattt tggtcatgag attatcaaaa aggatcttca cctagatcct
     5161 tttaaattaa aaatgaagtt ttaaatcaat ctaaagtata tatgagtaaa cttggtctga
     5221 cagttaccaa tgcttaatca gtgaggcacc tatctcagcg atctgtctat ttcgttcatc
     5281 catagttgcc tgactccccg tcgtgtagat aactacgata cgggagggct taccatctgg
     5341 ccccagtgct gcaatgatac cgcgagaccc acgctcaccg gctccagatt tatcagcaat
     5401 aaaccagcca gccggaaggg ccgagcgcag aagtggtcct gcaactttat ccgcctccat
     5461 ccagtctatt aattgttgcc gggaagctag agtaagtagt tcgccagtta atagtttgcg
     5521 caacgttgtt gccattgcta caggcatcgt ggtgtcacgc tcgtcgtttg gtatggcttc
     5581 attcagctcc ggttcccaac gatcaaggcg agttacatga tcccccatgt tgtgcaaaaa
     5641 agcggttagc tccttcggtc ctccgatcgt tgtcagaagt aagttggccg cagtgttatc
     5701 actcatggtt atggcagcac tgcataattc tcttactgtc atgccatccg taagatgctt
     5761 ttctgtgact ggtgagtact caaccaagtc attctgagaa tagtgtatgc ggcgaccgag
     5821 ttgctcttgc ccggcgtcaa tacgggataa taccgcgcca catagcagaa ctttaaaagt
     5881 gctcatcatt ggaaaacgtt cttcggggcg aaaactctca aggatcttac cgctgttgag
     5941 atccagttcg atgtaaccca ctcgtgcacc caactgatct tcagcatctt ttactttcac
     6001 cagcgtttct gggtgagcaa aaacaggaag gcaaaatgcc gcaaaaaagg gaataagggc
     6061 gacacggaaa tgttgaatac tcatactctt cctttttcaa tattattgaa gcatttatca
     6121 gggttattgt ctcatgagcg gatacatatt tgaatgtatt tagaaaaata aacaaatagg
     6181 ggttccgcgc acatttcccc gaaaagtgcc acctgacgtc taagaaacca ttattatcat
     6241 gacattaacc tataaaaata ggcgtatcac gaggcccttt cgtctcgcgc gtttcggtga
     6301 tgacggtgaa aacctctgac acatgcagct cccggagacg gtcacagctt gtctgtaagc
     6361 ggatgccggg agcagacaag cccgtcaggg cgcgtcagcg ggtgttggcg ggtgtcgggg
     6421 ctggcttaac tatgcggcat cagagcagat tgtactgaga gtgcaccata tgcggtgtga
     6481 aataccgcac agatgcgtaa ggagaaaata ccgcatcagg cgccattcgc cattcaggct
     6541 gcgcaactgt tgggaagggc gatcggtgcg ggcctcttcg ctattacgcc agctggcgaa
     6601 agggggatgt gctgcaaggc gattaagttg ggtaacgcca gggttttccc agtcacgacg
     6661 ttgtaaaacg acggcgcaag gaatggtgca tgcaaggaga tggcgcccaa cagtcccccg
     6721 gccacggggc ctgccaccat acccacgccg aaacaagcgc tcatgagccc gaagtggcga
     6781 gcccgatctt ccccatcggt gatgtcggcg atataggcgc cagcaaccgc acctgtggcg
     6841 ccggtgatgc cggccacgat gcgtccggcg tagaggcgat tagtccaatt tgttaaagac
     6901 aggatatcag tggtccaggc tctagttttg actcaacaat atcaccagct gaagcctata
     6961 gagtacgagc catagataaa ataaaagatt ttatttagtc tccagaaaaa ggggggaa
//
