>Addgene plasmid #83700 | MSCV-6NBC-GFP-PGK-Puro-Barcode23 | addgene partial sequence | sequence record 165160 | pLXSN5 5'-CCCTTGAACCTCCTCGTTCGACC-3'
CAGCCCTCACTCCTTCTCTAGGCGCCGGAATTAGATCCGGACGTCCACCATGGTGAGCAAGGGCGAGGAG
CTGTTCACCGGGGTGGTGCCCATCCTGGTCGAGCTGGACGGCGACGTAAACGGCCACAAGTTCAGCGTGT
CCGGCGAGGGCGAGGGCGATGCCACCTACGGCAAGCTGACCCTGAAGTTCATCTGCACCACCGGCAAGCT
GCCCGTGCCCTGGCCCACCCTCGTGACCACCCTGACCTACGGCGTGCAGTGCTTCAGCCGCTACCCCGAC
CACATGAAGCAGCACGACTTCTTCAAGTCCGCCATGCCCGAAGGCTACGTCCAGGAGCGCACCATCTTCT
TCAAGGACGACGGCAACTACAAGACCCGCGCCGAGGTGAAGTTCGAGGGCGACACCCTGGTGAACCGCAT
CGAGCTGAAGGGCATCGACTTCAAGGAGGACGGCAACATCCTGGGGCACAAGCTGGAGTACAACTACAAC
AGCCACAACGTCTATATCATGGCCGACAAGCAGAAGAACGGCATCAAGGTGAACTTCAAGATCCGCCACA
ACATCGAGGACGGCAGCGTGCAGCTCGCCGACCACTACCAGCAGAACACCCCCATCGGCGACGGCCCCGT
GCTGCTGCCCGACAACCACTACCTGAGCACCCAGTCCGCCCTGAGCAAAGACCCCAACGAGAAGCGCGAT
CACATGGTCCTGCTGGAGTTCGTGACCGCCGCCGGGATCACTCTCGGCATGGACGAGCTGTACAAGTAGC
GGAGAATTCTACCGGGTAGGGGAGGCGCTTTT
